Addgene plasmid #179037: pBBK53 pHomL-RPL18Bp-Neon(gfp)-Link-SFT2-SSA1t-HomR (AmpR)
Purpose: Vector containing a yeast integration cassette for RPL18B-driven expression of Neon(gfp)-Link-SFT2, a marker for the late Golgi
Depositing lab: Vincent Martin. Depositing organization: Concordia University. Publication: The MyLo CRISPR-Cas9 Toolkit: A Markerless Yeast Localization and Overexpression CRISPR-Cas9 Toolkit. Bean BDM, Whiteway M, Martin VJJ. G3 (Bethesda). 2022 Jun 16. pii: 6609175. doi: 10.1093/g3journal/jkac154. PubMed 35708612.
Backbone
  Vector backbone: pYTK089 (ColE1, AmpR)
  Vector type: Yeast Expression
Growth in bacteria
  Bacterial resistance: Ampicillin, 100 μg/mL
  Growth temperature: 37°C
  Growth strain: DH5alpha
  Copy number: High Copy
Gene/Insert
  Gene/Insert name: RPL18Bp-Neon(gfp)-Link-SFT2
  Species: S. cerevisiae (budding yeast)
  Cloning method: Restriction Enzyme; 5′ cloning site Unknown (unknown if destroyed); 3′ cloning site Unknown (unknown if destroyed)
Terms and licenses: Academic/Nonprofit Terms; Industry Terms: Not Available to Industry
Depositor comments: Part of the Markerless Yeast Localization and Overexpression (MyLO) CRISPR-Cas9 Toolkit. Vector cloned using BsaI Golden Gate cloning
How to cite: pBBK53 pHomL-RPL18Bp-Neon(gfp)-Link-SFT2-SSA1t-HomR (AmpR) was a gift from Vincent Martin (Addgene plasmid # 179037 ; http://n2t.net/addgene:179037 ; RRID:Addgene_179037)
