[The description below was written by a language model from this plasmid's Addgene catalogue record and pLannotate feature annotations shown in this document.]
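Description:
pBBK53 is a yeast integration-cassette vector from the Markerless Yeast Localization and Overexpression (MyLO) CRISPR-Cas9 toolkit, assembled by BsaI Golden Gate cloning in the pYTK089 backbone. It is maintained in E. coli as a high-copy plasmid through a ColE1/pUC-type origin and selected with ampicillin via the β-lactamase gene and its native promoter. The full sequence record is about 6.3 kb.

The payload is an expression cassette flanked by left and right homology arms (HomL and HomR). The S. cerevisiae RPL18B promoter drives an open reading frame in which mNeonGreen, a bright, fast-maturing monomeric green/yellow fluorescent protein, is joined by a short linker to the N-terminus of Sft2. Sft2 is a nonessential yeast protein involved in fusion of endocytic-pathway-derived vesicles with the Golgi. The SSA1 terminator named in the construct title closes the unit, although neither it nor the RPL18B promoter is picked up by the automated annotation.

The feature table also reports small fragments of ARS1/ARS416 and of the HIS3 promoter and coding sequence on either side of the cassette. These lie where the homology arms would be expected and may be part of the arm sequences, but the record does not state the genomic target locus. No complete yeast origin or auxotrophic marker is annotated, which fits the toolkit's markerless design. In that design, the cassette would presumably act as a repair template for a Cas9-induced chromosomal break rather than being maintained episomally.

The stated use is to provide a fluorescent marker for the late Golgi in budding yeast, for example as a reference compartment in protein localization studies.
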