Features (pLannotate 1.2.2; 10 found; start..end, strand, type, name):
      1..861     -  CDS            AmpR: β-lactamase; bla; confers resistance to ampicillin, carbenicillin, and related antibiotics
    862..966     -  promoter       AmpR promoter: bla
   1069..1657    +  rep_origin     ori: high-copy-number ColE1/pMB1/pBR322/pUC origin of replication
   2391..2510    +  rep_origin     ARS1 (fragment): S. cerevisiae autonomously replicating sequence ARS1/ARS416
   2515..2561    +  promoter       HIS3 promoter (fragment): S. cerevisiae HIS3
   2562..2624    +  CDS            HIS3 (fragment): imidazoleglycerol-phosphate dehydratase, required for histidine biosynthesis; S. cerevisiae HIS3; yeast auxotrophic marker
   3528..4235    +  CDS            mNeonGreen: mNeonGreen is a basic (constitutively fluorescent) green/yellow fluorescent protein published in 2013, derived from Branchiostoma lanceolatum. It is reported to be a very rapidly-maturing monomer with moderate acid sensitivity.
   4263..4907    +  CDS            SFT2: SFT2_YEAST - Experimental evidence at protein level: Swiss-Prot protein existence level 1. Nonessential protein required for the fusion of transport vesicles derived from the endocytic pathway with the Golgi complex. Can be partially replaced by GOT1. From Saccharomyces cerevisiae (strain ATCC 204508 / S288c) (Baker's yeast).
   5960..5986    +  rep_origin     ARS1 (fragment): S. cerevisiae autonomously replicating sequence ARS1/ARS416
   6083..6204    +  CDS            HIS3 (fragment): imidazoleglycerol-phosphate dehydratase, required for histidine biosynthesis; S. cerevisiae HIS3; yeast auxotrophic marker
>Addgene plasmid #179037 | pBBK53 pHomL-RPL18Bp-Neon(gfp)-Link-SFT2-SSA1t-HomR (AmpR) | addgene full sequence | sequence record 360824 | Addgene NGS Result
TTACCAATGCTTAATCAGTGAGGCACCTATCTCAGCGATCTGTCTATTTCGTTCATCCATAGTTGCCTGA
CTCCCCGTCGTGTAGATAACTACGATACGGGAGGGCTTACCATCTGGCCCCAGTGCTGCAATGATACCGC
GGGACCCACGCTCACCGGCTCCAGATTTATCAGCAATAAACCAGCCAGCCGGAAGGGCCGAGCGCAGAAG
TGGTCCTGCAACTTTATCCGCCTCCATCCAGTCTATTAATTGTTGCCGGGAAGCTAGAGTAAGTAGTTCG
CCAGTTAATAGTTTGCGCAACGTTGTTGCCATTGCTACAGGCATCGTGGTGTCACGCTCGTCGTTTGGTA
TGGCTTCATTCAGCTCCGGTTCCCAACGATCAAGGCGAGTTACATGATCCCCCATGTTGTGCAAAAAAGC
GGTTAGCTCCTTCGGTCCTCCGATCGTTGTCAGAAGTAAGTTGGCCGCAGTGTTATCACTCATGGTTATG
GCAGCACTGCATAATTCTCTTACTGTCATGCCATCCGTAAGATGCTTTTCTGTGACTGGTGAGTACTCAA
CCAAGTCATTCTGAGAATAGTGTATGCGGCGACCGAGTTGCTCTTGCCCGGCGTCAATACGGGATAATAC
CGCGCCACATAGCAGAACTTTAAAAGTGCTCATCATTGGAAAACGTTCTTCGGGGCGAAAACTCTCAAGG
ATCTTACCGCTGTTGAGATCCAGTTCGATGTAACCCACTCGTGCACCCAACTGATCTTCAGCATCTTTTA
CTTTCACCAGCGTTTCTGGGTGAGCAAAAACAGGAAGGCAAAATGCCGCAAAAAAGGGAATAAGGGCGAC
ACGGAAATGTTGAATACTCATACTCTTCCTTTTTCAATATTATTGAAGCATTTATCAGGGTTATTGTCTC
ATGAGCGGATACATATTTGAATGTATTTAGAAAAATAAACAAATAGGGGTTCCGCGCACATTTCCCCGAA
AAGTGCCACCTGTCATGACCAAAATCCCTTAACGTGAGTTTTCGTTCCACTGAGCGTCAGACCCCGTAGA
AAAGATCAAAGGATCTTCTTGAGATCCTTTTTTTCTGCGCGTAATCTGCTGCTTGCAAACAAAAAAACCA
CCGCTACCAGCGGTGGTTTGTTTGCCGGATCAAGAGCTACCAACTCTTTTTCCGAAGGTAACTGGCTTCA
GCAGAGCGCAGATACCAAATACTGTTCTTCTAGTGTAGCCGTAGTTAGGCCACCACTTCAAGAACTCTGT
AGCACCGCCTACATACCTCGCTCTGCTAATCCTGTTACCAGTGGCTGCTGCCAGTGGCGATAAGTCGTGT
CTTACCGGGTTGGACTCAAGACGATAGTTACCGGATAAGGCGCAGCGGTCGGGCTGAACGGGGGGTTCGT
GCACACAGCCCAGCTTGGAGCGAACGACCTACACCGAACTGAGATACCTACAGCGTGAGCTATGAGAAAG
CGCCACGCTTCCCGAAGGGAGAAAGGCGGACAGGTATCCGGTAAGCGGCAGGGTCGGAACAGGAGAGCGC
ACGAGGGAGCTTCCAGGGGGAAACGCCTGGTATCTTTATAGTCCTGTCGGGTTTCGCCACCTCTGACTTG
AGCGTCGATTTTTGTGATGCTCGTCAGGGGGGCGGAGCCTATGGAAAAACGCCAGCAACGCGGCCTTTTT
ACGGTTCCTGGCCTTTTGCTGGCCTTTTGCTCACATGTTCTTTCCTGCGTTATCCCCTGATTCTGTGGAT
AACCGTGCGGCCGCCAATGTTATCTATTGGCAGATGTTCATACGGGGCTTTCAAATATTGATGAAATTAT
GTGATGTTTAGAAGAAGATTCGAACTGTTTTCAGTAGATTTGGTAACTGTGCAACCATAACTCATGCCCC
CTATTTATCGGCATTGAGATTGTAAAGGAAGTAAAACGCATTTTTGCAGATCTGTTCTCTTATGTATTTT
TAATCGTCCTTGTATGGAAGTATCAAAGGGGACGTTCTTCACCTCCTTGGAAAACGCAAACTTTCTTTTT
GCCTATCACAGTATCTTATCGAGCTAACTATTTTCGACACACATGAAAAAGCAGAAATATTAACGAAAAA
GAAAAGAAAGACCATGTCATGTACGGGCAATCAGAATATGCAAGATGAGCGGGAACGGGCGAAATGTGCA
CGCGCACAACTTACGAAACGCGGATGAGTCACTGACAGCCACCGCAGAGGTTCTGACTCCTACTGAGCTC
TATTGGAGGTGGCAGAACCGGTAATCCCACAGTGAGCAACTTGACAAACCAACAGATATAGGCTGTGTCT
TAAAATATACCATCCAATACCTTGATGAACTTTTCAAAGATGACTAAAATAAGTGAAATTTCAACATTAA
CTTCGAGCTGTAAACACAGTGGTTTCTTTGCATAAACACCATCAGCCTCAAGTCGTCAAGTAAAGATTTC
GTGTTCATGCAGATAGATAACAATCTATATGTTGATAATTAGCGTTGCCTCATCAATGCGTACACGAAGA
ATATACTAAAAAATGAGCAGGCAAGATAAACGAAGGCAAAGATGACAGAGCAGAAAGCCCTAGTAAAGCG
TATTACAAATGAAACCAAGATTCAGATTGCGATCCCTGAATTCGCATCTAGATGGTAGAGCCACAAACAG
CCGGTACAAGCAACGATCTCCAGGACCATCTGAATCATGCGCGGATGACACGAACTCACGACGGCGATCA
CAGACATTAACCCACAGTACAGACACTGCGACAACGTGGCAATTCGTCGCAATACCGTCTCACTGAACTG
GCCGATAATTGCAGACGAACGAAGAGGATGTCCAATATTTTTTTTAAGGAATAAGGATACTTCAAGACTA
GATTCCCCCCTGCATTCCCATCAGAACCGTAAACCTTGGCGCTTTCCTTGGGAAGTATTCAAGAAGTGCC
TTGTCCGGTTTCTGTGGCTCACAAACCAGCGCGCCCGATATGGCTTTCTTTTCACTTATGAATGTACCAG
TACGGGACAATTAGAACGCTCCTGTAACAATCTCTTTGCAAATGTGGGGTTACATTCTAACCATGTCACA
CTGCTGACGAAATTCAAAGTAAAAAAAAATGGGACCACGTCTTGAGAACGATAGATTTTCTTTATTTTAC
ATTGAACAGTCGTTGTCTCAGCGCGCTTTATGTTTTCATTCATACTTCATATTATAAAATAACAAAAGAA
GAATTTCATATTCACGCCCAAGAAATCAGGCTGCTTTCCAAATGCAATTGACACTTCATTAGCCATCACA
CAAAACTCTTTCTTGCTGGAGCTTCTTTTAAAAAAGACCTCAGTACACCAAACACGTTACCCGACCTCGT
TATTTTACGACAACTATGATAAAATTCTGAAGAAAAAATAAAAAAATTTTCATACTTCTTGCTTTTATTT
AAACCATTGAATGATTTCTTTTGAACAAAACTACCTGTTTCACCAAAGGAAATAGAAAGAAAAAATCAAT
TAGAAGAAAACAAAAAACAAAAGATCTATGGTTTCTAAGGGTGAAGAAGATAACATGGCTTCTTTGCCAG
CCACCCACGAGTTGCACATCTTCGGTTCCATTAACGGTGTCGACTTCGATATGGTCGGTCAAGGTACCGG
TAACCCAAACGACGGTTACGAAGAATTGAACTTGAAGTCTACCAAGGGCGACTTGCAGTTCTCCCCTTGG
ATTTTGGTTCCACACATCGGTTACGGTTTCCACCAATACTTGCCATACCCAGACGGTATGTCCCCATTCC
AAGCCGCCATGGTTGACGGTTCTGGTTACCAAGTCCACAGAACCATGCAATTCGAAGATGGTGCTTCCTT
GACCGTGAACTACAGATACACCTACGAAGGTTCTCACATCAAGGGCGAAGCCCAAGTTAAGGGTACCGGT
TTCCCTGCTGACGGTCCAGTCATGACTAACTCCTTGACCGCTGCTGACTGGTGTCGTTCCAAGAAAACCT
ACCCAAACGATAAGACCATCATTTCCACTTTCAAGTGGTCCTACACCACCGGTAACGGCAAGAGATACCG
CTCTACCGCTCGTACCACCTACACCTTCGCCAAGCCAATGGCTGCCAACTACTTGAAGAACCAGCCTATG
TACGTTTTCCGTAAGACCGAGCTGAAGCATTCCAAGACTGAATTGAACTTCAAGGAATGGCAAAAGGCTT
TCACCGACGTCATGGGTATGGACGAATTGTACAAGTCTGGTCCTTCTGGCCCAACTGGTTCTATGAGCGA
GGAACCACCTTCTGACCAGGTCAATAGTCTCCGTGACTCATTGAATCGATGGAATCAAACAAGACAGCAG
AACTCGCAGGGTTTTAATGAATCTGCGAAGACATTGTTCTCAAGCTGGGCGGATTCTCTCAATACCAGGG
CCCAGGATATATATCAGACGTTGCCTGTATCTAGACAGGACTTGGTGCAAGACCAGGAGCCGTCGTGGTT
CCAATTGTCAAGAACGGAAAGAATGGTACTTTTTGTCTGTTTTCTTTTGGGTGCAACAGCCTGTTTCACT
CTTTGTACTTTCCTTTTCCCCGTTCTAGCCGCTAAACCAAGAAAGTTTGGTTTACTATGGACAATGGGGT
CCCTACTATTTGTTCTTGCGTTTGGGGTACTTATGGGACCACTCGCGTACTTAAAACATTTGACTGCAAG
GGAAAGGCTGCCTTTTTCGATGTTCTTTTTCGCCACATGCTTCATGACGATTTATTTCGCAGCCTTTTCC
AAGAACACGGTGCTGACTATTACATGTGCTCTTCTTGAATTAGTTGCCGTCATTTATTATGCTATTTCAT
ATTTCCCATTCGGTGCAACAGGTTTGAGGATGTTAAGCTCTGCTGGTGTCAATTCGGCAAGAGGTGTTCT
GCGCATCTAGCGAGATCCTAACTCGAGGCCAATTGGTGCGGCAATTGATAATAACGAAAATGTCTTTTAA
TGATCTGGGTATAATGAGGAATTTTCCGAACGTTTTTACTTTATATATATATATACATGTAACATATATT
CTATACGCTATAGAGAAAGGAAATTTTTCAATTAAAAAAAAAATAGAGAAAGAGTTTCACTTCTTGATTA
TCGCTAACACTAATGGTTGAAGTACTGCTACTTTAATTTTATGCTGCCAATGAGACGACGGGGTCATCAC
GGCTCATCATGCGCCAAACAAATGTGTGCAATACACGCTCGGATGACTGCATGATGACCGCACTGACTGG
GGACAGCAGATCCACCTAAGCCTGTGAGAGAAGCAGACACCCGACAGATCAAGGCAGTTAACTAGTGCAC
TGCAGTACAAATCGTCCCCAACAAAAGTGGGCTCTCAAAATTCATCACATTTAAATGCATATAGGAAGAG
CAACAGTTGGTTTGCATCTGATGTTCCTTAAAGATTTCGACATAATGTGCGAAGTAGATCCCTTCAGCAC
TGTACTTGTTTTTGCGACTAGATTGTAAATCATTCTTTATTTAATCTCTTTCTTTAACTACTGCTTAAAG
TATAATTTGGTCCGTAGTTTAATAACTATACTAAGCGAACGCTCTCTCGAAATTTTTCTTAACGCGTCCT
TGTACTGCGTCTAACGCTTTTGCCACTTGGATTTCTATTATAGGAAATAGTCTCACTTACTGGGCGACGA
ATTTTCGCGTTTTGATGAAGCACAGGAAGAATTTCTTTATGCTCAGAAGTTTGACAGCAAGCAAGTTCAT
CATTCGAACTAGCCTTATTGTTTTAGTTCAGTGACAGCGAACTGCCGTACTCGATGCTTTATTTCTCACG
GTAGAGCGGAAGAACAGATAGATCCCTACATATTGCTACCACTTCTATTACACAATAGTTTCAATAGCTT
GCAGCGTAGCTAAACTCTAAAATTTATCTAAATCACTCATATAAACCGAACCCTTCCCCTTCCGCTTATA
GTACAGCTGATGCTCCTTCACTATTTTAACATGTGGAATTCTTGAAAGAATGAAATCGCCATGCCAAGCC
ATCACACGGTCTTTTATGCAATTGATTGACCGCCTGCAACACATAGGCAGTAAAATTTTTACAAGCAGTA
GCAGAACAGGCCACACAATCGCAAGTGATTAACGTCCACACAGGTATAGGGTTTCTGGACCATATGATAC
ATGCTCTGGCCAAGCATTCCGGCTGGTCGCTAATCGTTGAGTGCCGAGCGGCCGCGATTATCAAAAAGGA
TCTTCACCTAGATCCTTTTAAATTAAAAATGAAGTTTTAAATCAATCTAAAGTATATATGAGTAAACTTG
GTCTGACAG
